>Addgene plasmid #26644 | PCDNA-Δ90AEGFP | addgene partial sequence | sequence record 32859 | 26644 with CMV-F
TAGCGACTCTCTGGCTACTGAGAACCCACTGCTTACTGGCTTATCGAAATTAATACGACTCACTATAGGG
AGACCCAAGCTTGGTACCGAGCTCGGATCCACTAGTAACGGCCGCCAGTGTGCTGGAATTCCCATCGATT
CTAGACCGCGGCCACCATGGCTCAGAGGGTCCGAGCTGCCATGTTCCCTGAGACGCTAGATGAGGGCATG
CAGATCCCATCCACGCAGTTTGACGCTGCTCATCCCACTAATGTCCAGCGCTTGGCTGAACCATCACAGA
TGTTGAAACATGCAGTTGTCAATTTGATTAACTATCAGGATGACGCGGAACTTGCCACACGTGCAATTCC
TGAGCTGACAAAACTGCTAAACGATGAGGACCAGGTGGTAGTTAATAAAGCTGCTGTTATGGTCCATCAG
CTTTCCAAAAAGGAAGCTTCCAGACATGCCATCATGCGCTCCCCTCAGATGGTGTCTGCCATTGTACGCA
CCATGCAGAATACAAATGATGTAGAGACAGCTCGTTGTACTGCTGGGACTCTGCACAACCTTTCTCACCA
CCGCGAGGGCTTGCTGGCCATCTTTAAGTCTGGTGGCATCCCAGCGCTGGTGAAAATGCTTGGGTCACCA
GTGGATTCTGTACTGTTCTACGCCATCACGACACTGCATAATCTCCTGCTCCATCAGGAAGGAGCTAAAA
TGGCAGTGCGCCTAGCTGGTGGACTGCAGAAAATGGTTGCTTTGCTCAACAAAACAAACGTGAAATTCTT
GGCTATTACAACAGACTGCCTTCAGATCTTAGCTTATGGCAATCAAGAGAGCAAGCTCATCATTCTGGCC
AGTGGTGGACCCCAAGCCTTAGTAAACATAATGAGGACCTACACTTATGAGAAGCTTCTGTGGACCACAA
GCAGAGTGCTGAAAGTGCTGTCTGTCTGCTCTACAAACAAGCCGGCCATTGTAAAACGGGG
