>Addgene plasmid #26644 | PCDNA-Δ90AEGFP | addgene partial sequence | sequence record 32860 | 26644 with EGFP-N
GCTCCTCGCCCTTGCTCACCATGGTGGCGACCGGTGGATCCAGGTCAGTATCAAACCAGGCCAGCTGATT
GCTATCACCTGGGGGCAGCCCATCCATGAGGTCCTGGGCGTGTCCCAGATCAGGCAGCCCATCAACTGGA
TAGTCAGCACCAGGGTGGTGGCCACCCATCTCATGCTCCATCATAGGGTCCATCCCCAAGGCATCCTGGC
CGTATCCACCAGAGTGAAAAGAACGGTAGCTGGGATCATCCTGGCGATATCCAAGGGCTTCTCCCTGGGC
ACCAATGTCCAGTCCAAGATCTGCAGTCTCATTCCAAGCCATTGGCTCTGTCCTGAAGAGGGAACTGGTC
AGCTCGACTGAAAGCCGCTTCTTGTAATCCTGTGGCTTGTCCTCAGACATTCGGAATAGGACAGCAGCTG
CGTATGTTGCCACGCCTTCATTCCTGGAGTGGAGTAACTCTGTCAGGGGAGCTGTGGCTCCCTCAGCTTC
AATGGCCTCTGCAGCCTCCTTGTCCTGAGCAAGTTCACAGAGGACCCCTGCAGCTACTCTTTGGATATTT
TCAATGGGAGAATAAAGCAACTGCACAAACAATGGAATGGTATTGAGTCCTCGGATTACAATCCGGTTGT
GAACGTCCCGAGCAAGGATGTGGAGAGCTCCAGTACACCCTTCTACTATCTCCTCCATGCGCACGCCCTC
CACAAACTGCTGCTGCGTTCCACCCATGGAGGTGCGCCGTTGGGTGTCCTGATGTGCTCGTACAAGCAGC
TGAACTAGTCGTGGAATAGCACCCTGTTCCCGCAAAGGCGCATGATTTGCTGGGCAAAGGGCAAGGTTTC
GAATCAATCCAACAGTTGCCTTTATCAGA
