[The description below was written by a language model from this plasmid's Addgene catalogue record.]
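Description:
PCDNA-Δ90AEGFP is a mammalian expression plasmid built on the pcDNA3 backbone (about 5.4 kb without insert). It is propagated in E. coli as a high-copy plasmid under ampicillin selection. The record gives no feature table, so the regulatory elements are not itemised. pcDNA3 is a standard vector in which the insert is transcribed from the CMV immediate-early promoter, and the use of a CMV forward sequencing primer fits that arrangement. pcDNA3 also normally carries a neomycin resistance cassette for G418 selection of stable mammalian lines, although the record does not mention this marker.

The insert of roughly 2.9 kb was cloned between KpnI and NotI sites. It encodes mouse beta-catenin lacking its first 90 amino acids, fused at the C terminus to a GFP variant designated EGFP-mut4, which came from another laboratory's plasmid. The N-terminal region of beta-catenin contains the phosphorylation sites that target the protein for ubiquitin-mediated degradation by the destruction complex. Truncations of this kind are therefore generally used as stabilised forms that accumulate and activate canonical Wnt/beta-catenin signalling without an upstream Wnt input. The fluorescent fusion allows expressing cells to be identified and the localisation of the truncated protein to be followed directly.

The record does not state a specific application. The design suits gain-of-function studies of beta-catenin signalling in transfected mammalian cells, with fluorescence marking the transfected cells.
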