Addgene plasmid #26644: PCDNA-Δ90AEGFP
Depositing lab: Anjen Chenn. Depositing organization: Northwestern University.
Backbone
  Vector backbone: pcDNA3
  Backbone manufacturer: Invitrogen
  Backbone size w/o insert (bp): 5400
  Vector type: Mammalian Expression
Growth in bacteria
  Bacterial resistance: Ampicillin, 100 μg/mL
  Growth temperature: 37°C
  Growth strain: DH5alpha
  Copy number: High Copy
Gene/Insert
  Gene/Insert name: Δ90beta catenin
  Species: M. musculus (mouse)
  Insert size (bp): 2907
  Mutation: Deletion of first 90 aa of beta catenin
  Tag / fusion protein: EGFP-mut4 (C terminal on insert)
  Cloning method: Restriction Enzyme; 5′ cloning site KpnI (unknown if destroyed); 3′ cloning site NotI (unknown if destroyed)
  Sequencing primers: 5′ CMV-F; 3′ EGFP-N
Resource information
  A portion of this plasmid was derived from a plasmid made by: EGFP-mut4 is from Ami Okada
Terms and licenses: Academic/Nonprofit Terms; Industry Terms: Not Available to Industry
Depositor comments: Δ90AEGFP is Δ90betacatenin fused with EGFP-mut4 from Ami Okada
How to cite: PCDNA-Δ90AEGFP was a gift from Anjen Chenn (Addgene plasmid # 26644 ; http://n2t.net/addgene:26644 ; RRID:Addgene_26644)
